>Addgene plasmid #132976 | pTone-gata2aECE-Kaede | addgene full sequence | sequence record 263554 | Addgene NGS Result
GAAAGGGGGATGTGCTGCAAGGCGATTAAGTTGGGTAACGCCAGGGTTTTCCCAGTCACGACGTTGTAAA
ACGACGGCCAGTGAATTCCCTTTAGCCAGTAGCGGTTCTAGGCACGGGCCGTCCGGGCGGTGGCCTGGGG
CGGAAAACTGAAGGGGGGCGGCACCGGCGGCTCAGCCCTTTGTAATATATTAATATGCACCACTATTGGT
TTACTTATGTCACAGTTTGTAAGTTTGTAACAGCCTGAACCTGGCCGCGCGCCATTGGGATGGAACCCTC
GAGGGGCCCGCTAGCGATATCCCTGCAGGGCTATCAACTTTGTATAGAAAAGTTGAGTTGTTTCCTATCC
GGATATCTGCCCGGGCCCGATAAAGTTGTTTCCTATCCGGATATCTGCCCGGGCCCGATAACACGTCACG
CACGTGCAGTACTAGTTGTTTCCTATCCGGATATCTGCCCGGGCCCGATAAAGTTGTTTCCTATCCGGAT
ATCTGCCCGGGCCCGATAACACGTCACGCACGTGCAGTACTAGTTGTTTCCTATCCGGATATCTGCCCGG
GCCCGATAAAGTTGTTTCCTATCCGGATATCTGCCCGGGCCCGATAAGCTTCTAGAGGGTATATAATGGA
TCATCGCGTCTCAGCCTCACTTTGAGCTCCTCCACACGCTCGAGCAAGTTTGTACAAAAAAGCAGGCTCG
CTACCGGTCGCCACCATGAGTCTGATTAAACCAGAAATGAAGATCAAGCTGCTTATGGAAGGCAATGTAA
ACGGGCACCAGTTTGTTATTGAGGGAGATGGAAAAGGCCATCCTTTTGAGGGAAAACAGAGTATGGACCT
TGTAGTCAAAGAAGGCGCACCTCTCCCTTTTGCCTACGATATCTTGACAACAGCATTCCATTATGGTAAC
AGGGTTTTTGCTAAATACCCAGACCATATACCAGACTACTTCAAGCAGTCGTTTCCCAAAGGGTTTTCTT
GGGAGCGAAGCCTGATGTTCGAGGACGGGGGCGTTTGCATCGCTACAAATGACATAACACTGAAAGGAGA
CACTTTTTTTAACAAAGTTCGATTTGATGGCGTAAACTTTCCCCCAAATGGTCCTGTTATGCAGAAGAAG
ACTCTGAAATGGGAGGCATCCACTGAGAAAATGTATTTGCGTGATGGAGTGTTGACGGGCGATATTACCA
TGGCTCTGCTGCTTAAAGGAGATGTCCATTACCGATGTGACTTCAGAACTACTTACAAATCTAGGCAGGA
GGGTGTCAAGTTGCCAGGATATCACTTTGTCGATCACTGCATCAGCATATTGAGGCATGACAAAGACTAC
AACGAGGTTAAGCTGTATGAGCATGCTGTTGCCCATTCTGGATTGCCGGACAACGTCAAGTAAACCCAGC
TTTCTTGTACAAAGTGGGGCGCGCCTACGTAACTAGTCTCGAGCAACTTTATTATACATAGTTGATAAGG
CGCGCCAGGCCTGTAGATCCAGACATGATAAGATACATTGATGAGTTTGGACAAACCACAACTAGAATGC
AGTGAAAAAAATGCTTTATTTGTGAAATTTGTGATGCTATTGCTTTATTTGTAACCATTATAAGCTGCAA
TAAACAAGTTAACAACAACAATTGCATTCATTTTATGTTTCAGGTTCAGGGGGAGGTGTGGGAGGTTTTT
TAATTAAAACATTTCAGTTGACGAAGACAAACAAAGTTCTGTTGTGACTATGGGGGGGGGGGGCGCCTGG
GGATGGTCTCGCCCGGGGAGTAATTCAGGGTAGAACCGCCACTGGCTAAAGGAAGCTTGGCGTAATCATG
GTCATAGCTGTTTCCTGTATCCCAATGGCGCGCCGAGCTTGGCGTAATCATGGTCATAGCTGTTTCCTGT
GTGAAATTGTTATCCGCTCACAATTCCACACAACATACGAGCCGGAAGCATAAAGTGTAAAGCCTGGGGT
GCCTAATGAGTGAGCTAACTCACATTAATTGCGTTGCGCTCACTGCCCGCTTTCCAGTCGGGAAACCTGT
CGTGCCAGCTGCATTAATGAATCGGCCAACGCGCGGGGAGAGGCGGTTTGCGTATTGGGCGCTCTTCCGC
TTCCTCGCTCACTGACTCGCTGCGCTCGGTCGTTCGGCTGCGGCGAGCGGTATCAGCTCACTCAAAGGCG
GTAATACGGTTATCCACAGAATCAGGGGATAACGCAGGAAAGAACATGTGAGCAAAAGGCCAGCAAAAGG
CCAGGAACCGTAAAAAGGCCGCGTTGCTGGCGTTTTTCCATAGGCTCCGCCCCCCTGACGAGCATCACAA
AAATCGACGCTCAAGTCAGAGGTGGCGAAACCCGACAGGACTATAAAGATACCAGGCGTTTCCCCCTGGA
AGCTCCCTCGTGCGCTCTCCTGTTCCGACCCTGCCGCTTACCGGATACCTGTCCGCCTTTCTCCCTTCGG
GAAGCGTGGCGCTTTCTCATAGCTCACGCTGTAGGTATCTCAGTTCGGTGTAGGTCGTTCGCTCCAAGCT
GGGCTGTGTGCACGAACCCCCCGTTCAGCCCGACCGCTGCGCCTTATCCGGTAACTATCGTCTTGAGTCC
AACCCGGTAAGACACGACTTATCGCCACTGGCAGCAGCCACTGGTAACAGGATTAGCAGAGCGAGGTATG
TAGGCGGTGCTACAGAGTTCTTGAAGTGGTGGCCTAACTACGGCTACACTAGAAGAACAGTATTTGGTAT
CTGCGCTCTGCTGAAGCCAGTTACCTTCGGAAAAAGAGTTGGTAGCTCTTGATCCGGCAAACAAACCACC
GCTGGTAGCGGTGGTTTTTTTGTTTGCAAGCAGCAGATTACGCGCAGAAAAAAAGGATCTCAAGAAGATC
CTTTGATCTTTTCTACGGGGTCTGACGCTCAGTGGAACGAAAACTCACGTTAAGGGATTTTGGTCATGAG
ATTATCAAAAAGGATCTTCACCTAGATCCTTTTAAATTAAAAATGAAGTTTTAAATCAATCTAAAGTATA
TATGAGTAAACTTGGTCTGACAGTTACCAATGCTTAATCAGTGAGGCACCTATCTCAGCGATCTGTCTAT
TTCGTTCATCCATAGTTGCCTGACTCCCCGTCGTGTAGATAACTACGATACGGGAGGGCTTACCATCTGG
CCCCAGTGCTGCAATGATACCGCGAGACCCACGCTCACCGGCTCCAGATTTATCAGCAATAAACCAGCCA
GCCGGAAGGGCCGAGCGCAGAAGTGGTCCTGCAACTTTATCCGCCTCCATCCAGTCTATTAATTGTTGCC
GGGAAGCTAGAGTAAGTAGTTCGCCAGTTAATAGTTTGCGCAACGTTGTTGCCATTGCTACAGGCATCGT
GGTGTCACGCTCGTCGTTTGGTATGGCTTCATTCAGCTCCGGTTCCCAACGATCAAGGCGAGTTACATGA
TCCCCCATGTTGTGCAAAAAAGCGGTTAGCTCCTTCGGTCCTCCGATCGTTGTCAGAAGTAAGTTGGCCG
CAGTGTTATCACTCATGGTTATGGCAGCACTGCATAATTCTCTTACTGTCATGCCATCCGTAAGATGCTT
TTCTGTGACTGGTGAGTACTCAACCAAGTCATTCTGAGAATAGTGTATGCGGCGACCGAGTTGCTCTTGC
CCGGCGTCAATACGGGATAATACCGCGCCACATAGCAGAACTTTAAAAGTGCTCATCATTGGAAAACGTT
CTTCGGGGCGAAAACTCTCAAGGATCTTACCGCTGTTGAGATCCAGTTCGATGTAACCCACTCGTGCACC
CAACTGATCTTCAGCATCTTTTACTTTCACCAGCGTTTCTGGGTGAGCAAAAACAGGAAGGCAAAATGCC
GCAAAAAAGGGAATAAGGGCGACACGGAAATGTTGAATACTCATACTCTTCCTTTTTCAATATTATTGAA
GCATTTATCAGGGTTATTGTCTCATGAGCGGATACATATTTGAATGTATTTAGAAAAATAAACAAATAGG
GGTTCCGCGCACATTTCCCCGAAAAGTGCCACCTGACGTCTAAGAAACCATTATTATCATGACATTAACC
TATAAAAATAGGCGTATCACGAGGCCCTTTCGTCTCGCGCGTTTCGGTGATGACGGTGAAAACCTCTGAC
ACATGCAGCTCCCGGAGACGGTCACAGCTTGTCTGTAAGCGGATGCCGGGAGCAGACAAGCCCGTCAGGG
CGCGTCAGCGGGTGTTGGCGGGTGTCGGGGCTGGCTTAACTATGCGGCATCAGAGCAGATTGTACTGAGA
GTGCACCATATGCGGTGTGAAATACCGCACAGATGCGTAAGGAGAAAATACCGCATCAGGCGCCATTCGC
CATTCAGGCTGCGCAACTGTTGGGAAGGGCGATCGGTGCGGGCCTCTTCGCTATTACGCCAGCTGGC
Features (pLannotate 1.2.2; 17 found; start..end, strand, type, name):
    315..335     +  protein_bind   attB4: mutant version of attB; core recombination site for the Gateway® BP reaction BP Clonase™
    613..630     +  promoter       minP (fragment): minimal TATA-box promoter with low basal activity
    675..695     +  protein_bind   attB1: mutant version of attB; core recombination site for the Gateway® BP reaction BP Clonase™
    716..1390    +  CDS            Kaede: Kaede is a photoconvertible green/yellow fluorescent protein published in 2002, derived from Trachyphyllia geoffroyi. It has moderate acid sensitivity.
   1397..1417    -  protein_bind   attB2: mutant version of attB; core recombination site for the Gateway® BP reaction BP Clonase™
   1444..1464    -  protein_bind   attB3: mutant version of attB; core recombination site for the Gateway® BP reaction BP Clonase™
   1486..1620    -  polyA_signal   SV40 poly(A) signal: SV40 polyadenylation signal
   1897..1913    -  protein_bind   lac operator: The lac repressor binds to the lac operator to inhibit transcription in E. coli. This inhibition can be relieved by adding lactose or isopropyl-β-D-thiogalactopyranoside (IPTG). lac repressor encoded by lacI
   1921..1951    -  promoter       lac promoter: promoter for the E. coli lac operon
   1966..1987    -  protein_bind   CAP binding site: CAP binding activates transcription in the presence of cAMP. E. coli catabolite activator protein
   2000..2092    -  CDS            lacI (fragment): lac repressor; lacI; The lac repressor binds to the lac operator to inhibit transcription in E. coli. This inhibition can be relieved by adding lactose or isopropyl-β-D-thiogalactopyranoside (IPTG).
   2275..2863    -  rep_origin     ori: high-copy-number ColE1/pMB1/pBR322/pUC origin of replication
   3034..3894    -  CDS            AmpR: β-lactamase; bla; confers resistance to ampicillin, carbenicillin, and related antibiotics
   3895..3999    -  promoter       AmpR promoter: bla
   4094..4129    +  CDS            rop (fragment): Rop protein, which maintains plasmids at low copy number; rop
   4231..4330    +  misc_feature   bom (fragment): basis of mobility region from pBR322
   4336..86      -  CDS            lacZα (fragment) (across the origin): LacZα fragment of β-galactosidase; lacZ fragment
