[The description below was written by a language model from this plasmid's Addgene catalogue record and pLannotate feature annotations shown in this document.]
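Description:
pTone-gata2aECE-Kaede is a 4.4 kb transposon-based transgenesis plasmid built on a pTol1 backbone, designed to place a tissue-restricted fluorescent reporter into the zebrafish genome. In bacteria it is maintained as a high-copy plasmid through a ColE1/pUC-type origin and selected with ampicillin via the β-lactamase gene and its native promoter. The feature table also picks up leftover cloning-vector fragments (lac promoter/operator, CAP site, partial lacI, lacZα, rop and bom), which have no evident role in the reporter. The Tol1 transposon arms implied by the backbone name are not annotated in the automated feature list, so their positions cannot be stated from the record.

The payload was assembled by multisite Gateway recombination, as shown by the attB4, attB1, attB2 and attB3 scars that separate the modules. Between attB4 and attB1 lies the regulatory element, described as six copies of a zebrafish gata2a endothelial enhancer joined to a carp β-actin basal promoter. The annotation software flags only a short minimal TATA-box promoter match in this interval. Between attB1 and attB2 sits the coding sequence for Kaede, a coral (Trachyphyllia geoffroyi) fluorescent protein that converts irreversibly from green to red on UV or violet illumination. An SV40 polyadenylation signal is annotated just beyond attB3, although on the opposite strand to Kaede.

The basal promoter alone should give little expression, so Kaede output depends on the multimerised enhancer and reports endothelial gata2a enhancer activity. Photoconversion additionally allows selected cells to be marked and followed in live embryos. The associated study concerns valves in the zebrafish lymphatic system, consistent with use for visualising vascular and lymphatic endothelial structures.
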