Addgene plasmid #132976: pTone-gata2aECE-Kaede
Purpose: gata2a endothelial enhancer (x6) and basal promoter driving kaede in pTol1 backbone
Depositing lab: Nathan Lawson. Depositing organization: University of Massachusetts, Worcester. Publication: Valves Are a Conserved Feature of the Zebrafish Lymphatic System. Shin M, Nozaki T, Idrizi F, Isogai S, Ogasawara K, Ishida K, Yuge S, Roscoe B, Wolfe SA, Fukuhara S, Mochizuki N, Deguchi T, Lawson ND. Dev Cell. 2019 Nov 4;51(3):374-386.e5. doi: 10.1016/j.devcel.2019.08.019. Epub 2019 Sep 26. PubMed 31564611.
Backbone
  Vector backbone: pTol1 vector
  Backbone size w/o insert (bp): 3299
  Total vector size (bp): 4407
  Vector type: Unspecified ; Transposon-mediated
Growth in bacteria
  Bacterial resistance: Ampicillin, 100 μg/mL
  Growth temperature: 37°C
  Growth strain: DH5alpha
  Copy number: High Copy
Gene/Insert 1
  Gene/Insert name: Kaede
  Species: Trachyphyllia geoffroyi
  Insert size (bp): 678
  Cloning method: Gateway Cloning
  Sequencing primers: 5′ not appreciable; 3′ not appreciable
Gene/Insert 2
  Gene/Insert name: gata2a endothelial enhancer (x6) and a carp b-actin basal promoter
  Species: D. rerio (zebrafish)
  Insert size (bp): 339
  Cloning method: Gateway Cloning
  Sequencing primers: 5′ not appreciable; 3′ not appreciable
Terms and licenses: Academic/Nonprofit Terms; Industry Terms: Not Available to Industry
How to cite: pTone-gata2aECE-Kaede was a gift from Nathan Lawson (Addgene plasmid # 132976 ; http://n2t.net/addgene:132976 ; RRID:Addgene_132976)
